>Addgene plasmid #119994 | pMaCTag-15 | depositor full sequence | sequence record 228018 | pMaCTag-15 sequence 3866 bps
GAACGCGGCCGCCAGCTGAAGCTTCGTACGTCAGGTGGAGGAGGTAGTGGCGGAGGCGGATCTGTAGCAG
GTCATGCCTCTGGCAGCCCCGCATTCGGGACCGCCTCTCATTCGAATTGCGAACATGAAGAGATCCACCT
CGCCGGCTCGATCCAGCCGCATGGCGCGCTTCTGGTCGTCAGCGAACATGATCATCGCGTCATCCAGGCC
AGCGCCAACGCCGCGGAATTTCTGAATCTCGGAAGCGTACTCGGCGTTCCGCTCGCCGAGATCGACGGCG
ATCTGTTGATCAAGATCCTGCCGCATCTCGATCCCACCGCCGAAGGCATGCCGGTCGCGGTGCGCTGCCG
GATCGGCAATCCCTCTACGGAGTACTGCGGTCTGATGCATCGGCCTCCGGAAGGCGGGCTGATCATCGAA
CTCGAACGTGCCGGCCCGTCGATCGATCTGTCAGGCACGCTGGCGCCGGCGCTGGAGCGGATCCGCACGG
CGGGTTCACTGCGCGCGCTGTGCGATGACACCGTGCTGCTGTTTCAGCAGTGCACCGGCTACGACCGGGT
GATGGTGTATCGTTTCGATGAGCAAGGCCACGGCCTGGTATTCTCCGAGTGCCATGTGCCTGGGCTCGAA
TCCTATTTCGGCAACCGCTATCCGTCGTCGACTGTCCCGCAGATGGCGCGGCAGCTGTACGTGCGGCAGC
GCGTCCGCGTGCTGGTCGACGTCACCTATCAGCCGGTGCCGCTGGAGCCGCGGCTGTCGCCGCTGACCGG
GCGCGATCTCGACATGTCGGGCTGCTTCCTGCGCTCGATGTCGCCGTGCCATCTGCAGTTCCTGAAGGAC
ATGGGCGTGCGCGCCACCCTGGCGGTGTCGCTGGTGGTCGGCGGCAAGCTGTGGGGCCTGGTTGTCTGTC
ACCATTATCTGCCGCGCTTCATCCGTTTCGAGCTGCGGGCGATCTGCAAACGGCTCGCCGAAAGGATCGC
GACGCGGATCACCGCGCTTGAGAGCTGAACTAGTAACTTGTTTATTGCAGCTTATAATGGTTACAAATAA
AGCAATAGCATCACAAATTTCACAAATAAAGCATTTTTTTCACTGCATTCTAGTTGTGGTTTGTCCAAAC
TCATCAATGTATCTTAGTCGATATAACTTCGTATAGCATACATTATACGAAGTTATGTCGAGGAGGGCCT
ATTTCCCATGATTCCTTCATATTTGCATATACGATACAAGGCTGTTAGAGAGATAATTGGAATTAATTTG
ACTGTAAACACAAAGATATTAGTACAAAATACGTGACGTAGAAAGTAATAATTTCTTGGGTAGTTTGCAG
TTTTAAAATTATGTTTTAAAATGGACTATCATATGCTTACCGTAACTTGAAAGTATTTCGATTTCTTGGC
TTTATATATCTTGTGGAAAGGACGAAACACCGATAACTTCGTATAGCATACATTATACGAAGTTATGGTA
CCGATGCAGCTAGCCCGCGGATCTGCCGGTCTCCCTATAGTGAGTCGTATTAATTTCGATAAGCCAGGTT
AACCTGCATTAATGAATCGGCCAACGCGCGGGGAGAGGCGGTTTGCGTATTGGGCGCTCTTCCGCTTCCT
CGCTCACTGACTCGCTGCGCTCGGTCGTTCGGCTGCGGCGAGCGGTATCAGCTCACTCAAAGGCGGTAAT
ACGGTTATCCACAGAATCAGGGGATAACGCAGGAAAGAACATGTGAGCAAAAGGCCAGCAAAAGGCCAGG
AACCGTAAAAAGGCCGCGTTGCTGGCGTTTTTCCATAGGCTCCGCCCCCCTGACGAGCATCACAAAAATC
GACGCTCAAGTCAGAGGTGGCGAAACCCGACAGGACTATAAAGATACCAGGCGTTTCCCCCTGGAAGCTC
CCTCGTGCGCTCTCCTGTTCCGACCCTGCCGCTTACCGGATACCTGTCCGCCTTTCTCCCTTCGGGAAGC
GTGGCGCTTTCTCAATGCTCACGCTGTAGGTATCTCAGTTCGGTGTAGGTCGTTCGCTCCAAGCTGGGCT
GTGTGCACGAACCCCCCGTTCAGCCCGACCGCTGCGCCTTATCCGGTAACTATCGTCTTGAGTCCAACCC
GGTAAGACACGACTTATCGCCACTGGCAGCAGCCACTGGTAACAGGATTAGCAGAGCGAGGTATGTAGGC
GGTGCTACAGAGTTCTTGAAGTGGTGGCCTAACTACGGCTACACTAGAAGGACAGTATTTGGTATCTGCG
CTCTGCTGAAGCCAGTTACCTTCGGAAAAAGAGTTGGTAGCTCTTGATCCGGCAAACAAACCACCGCTGG
TAGCGGTGGTTTTTTTGTTTGCAAGCAGCAGATTACGCGCAGAAAAAAAGGATCTCAAGAAGATCCTTTG
ATCTTTTCTACGGGGTCTGACGCTCAGTGGAACGAAAACTCACGTTAAGGGATTTTGGTCATGAGATTAT
CAAAAAGGATCTTCACCTAGATCCTTTTAAATTAAAAATGAAGTTTTAAATCAATCTAAAGTATATATGA
GTAAACTTGGTCTGACAGTTACCAATGCTTAATCAGTGAGGCACCTATCTCAGCGATCTGTCTATTTCGT
TCATCCATAGTTGCCTGACTCCCCGTCGTGTAGATAACTACGATACGGGAGGGCTTACCATCTGGCCCCA
GTGCTGCAATGATACCGCGAGACCCACGCTCACCGGCTCCAGATTTATCAGCAATAAACCAGCCAGCCGG
AAGGGCCGAGCGCAGAAGTGGTCCTGCAACTTTATCCGCCTCCATCCAGTCTATTAATTGTTGCCGGGAA
GCTAGAGTAAGTAGTTCGCCAGTTAATAGTTTGCGCAACGTTGTTGCCATTGCTACAGGCATCGTGGTGT
CACGCTCGTCGTTTGGTATGGCTTCATTCAGCTCCGGTTCCCAACGATCAAGGCGAGTTACATGATCCCC
CATGTTGTGCAAAAAAGCGGTTAGCTCCTTCGGTCCTCCGATCGTTGTCAGAAGTAAGTTGGCCGCAGTG
TTATCACTCATGGTTATGGCAGCACTGCATAATTCTCTTACTGTCATGCCATCCGTAAGATGCTTTTCTG
TGACTGGTGAGTACTCAACCAAGTCATTCTGAGAATAGTGTATGCGGCGACCGAGTTGCTCTTGCCCGGC
GTCAATACGGGATAATACCGCGCCACATAGCAGAACTTTAAAAGTGCTCATCATTGGAAAACGTTCTTCG
GGGCGAAAACTCTCAAGGATCTTACCGCTGTTGAGATCCAGTTCGATGTAACCCACTCGTGCACCCAACT
GATCTTCAGCATCTTTTACTTTCACCAGCGTTTCTGGGTGAGCAAAAACAGGAAGGCAAAATGCCGCAAA
AAAGGGAATAAGGGCGACACGGAAATGTTGAATACTCATACTCTTCCTTTTTCAATATTATTGAAGCATT
TATCAGGGTTATTGTCTCATGAGCGGATACATATTTGAATGTATTTAGAAAAATAAACAAATAGGGGTTC
CGCGCACATTTCCCCGAAAAGTGCCACCTGACGTCTAAGAAACCATTATTATCATGACATTAACCTATAA
AAATAGGCGTATCACGAGGCCCTTTCGTCTCGCGCGTTTCGGTGATGACGGTGAAAACCTCTGACACATG
CAGCTCCCGGAGACGGTCACAGCTTGTCTGTAAGCGGATGCCGGGAGCAGACAAGCCCGTCAGGGCGCGT
CAGCGGGTGTTGGCGGGTGTCGGGGCTGGCTTAACTATGCGGCATCAGAGCAGATTGTACTGAGAGTGCA
CCATATGGACATATTGTCGTTAGAACGCGGCTACAATTAATACATAACCTTATGTATCATACACATACGA
TTTAGGTGACACTATA
Features (pLannotate 1.2.2; 13 found; start..end, strand, type, name):
     64..1005    +  CDS            miRFP670: miRFP670 is a basic (constitutively fluorescent) near ir fluorescent protein published in 2016, derived from Rhodopseudomonas palustris. It has low acid sensitivity. It requires the cofactor biliverdin for fluorescence.
   1015..1136    +  polyA_signal   SV40 poly(A) signal: SV40 polyadenylation signal
   1143..1176    +  protein_bind   loxP: Cre-mediated recombination occurs in the 8-bp core sequence (GCATACAT). Cre recombinase
   1183..1423    +  promoter       U6 promoter: RNA polymerase III promoter for human U6 snRNA
   1433..1466    +  protein_bind   loxP: Cre-mediated recombination occurs in the 8-bp core sequence (GCATACAT). Cre recombinase
   1504..1522    -  promoter       T7 promoter: promoter for bacteriophage T7 RNA polymerase
   1544..1597    -  CDS            lacI (fragment): lac repressor; lacI; The lac repressor binds to the lac operator to inhibit transcription in E. coli. This inhibition can be relieved by adding lactose or isopropyl-β-D-thiogalactopyranoside (IPTG).
   1780..2368    -  rep_origin     ori: high-copy-number ColE1/pMB1/pBR322/pUC origin of replication
   2539..3399    -  CDS            AmpR: β-lactamase; bla; confers resistance to ampicillin, carbenicillin, and related antibiotics
   3400..3504    -  promoter       AmpR promoter: bla
   3599..3634    +  CDS            rop (fragment): Rop protein, which maintains plasmids at low copy number; rop
   3736..3787    +  misc_feature   bom (fragment): basis of mobility region from pBR322
   3850..2       +  promoter       SP6 promoter (across the origin): promoter for bacteriophage SP6 RNA polymerase
