>Addgene plasmid #119994 | pMaCTag-15 | addgene full sequence | sequence record 232514 | Addgene NGS Result
ATTTAGGTGACACTATAGAACGCGGCCGCCAGCTGAAGCTTCGTACGTCAGGTGGAGGAGGTAGTGGCGG
AGGCGGATCTGTAGCAGGTCATGCCTCTGGCAGCCCCGCATTCGGGACCGCCTCTCATTCGAATTGCGAA
CATGAAGAGATCCACCTCGCCGGCTCGATCCAGCCGCATGGCGCGCTTCTGGTCGTCAGCGAACATGATC
ATCGCGTCATCCAGGCCAGCGCCAACGCCGCGGAATTTCTGAATCTCGGAAGCGTACTCGGCGTTCCGCT
CGCCGAGATCGACGGCGATCTGTTGATCAAGATCCTGCCGCATCTCGATCCCACCGCCGAAGGCATGCCG
GTCGCGGTGCGCTGCCGGATCGGCAATCCCTCTACGGAGTACTGCGGTCTGATGCATCGGCCTCCGGAAG
GCGGGCTGATCATCGAACTCGAACGTGCCGGCCCGTCGATCGATCTGTCAGGCACGCTGGCGCCGGCGCT
GGAGCGGATCCGCACGGCGGGTTCACTGCGCGCGCTGTGCGATGACACCGTGCTGCTGTTTCAGCAGTGC
ACCGGCTACGACCGGGTGATGGTGTATCGTTTCGATGAGCAAGGCCACGGCCTGGTATTCTCCGAGTGCC
ATGTGCCTGGGCTCGAATCCTATTTCGGCAACCGCTATCCGTCGTCGACTGTCCCGCAGATGGCGCGGCA
GCTGTACGTGCGGCAGCGCGTCCGCGTGCTGGTCGACGTCACCTATCAGCCGGTGCCGCTGGAGCCGCGG
CTGTCGCCGCTGACCGGGCGCGATCTCGACATGTCGGGCTGCTTCCTGCGCTCGATGTCGCCGTGCCATC
TGCAGTTCCTGAAGGACATGGGCGTGCGCGCCACCCTGGCGGTGTCGCTGGTGGTCGGCGGCAAGCTGTG
GGGCCTGGTTGTCTGTCACCATTATCTGCCGCGCTTCATCCGTTTCGAGCTGCGGGCGATCTGCAAACGG
CTCGCCGAAAGGATCGCGACGCGGATCACCGCGCTTGAGAGCTGAACTAGTAACTTGTTTATTGCAGCTT
ATAATGGTTACAAATAAAGCAATAGCATCACAAATTTCACAAATAAAGCATTTTTTTCACTGCATTCTAG
TTGTGGTTTGTCCAAACTCATCAATGTATCTTAGTCGATATAACTTCGTATAGCATACATTATACGAAGT
TATGTCGAGGAGGGCCTATTTCCCATGATTCCTTCATATTTGCATATACGATACAAGGCTGTTAGAGAGA
TAATTGGAATTAATTTGACTGTAAACACAAAGATATTAGTACAAAATACGTGACGTAGAAAGTAATAATT
TCTTGGGTAGTTTGCAGTTTTAAAATTATGTTTTAAAATGGACTATCATATGCTTACCGTAACTTGAAAG
TATTTCGATTTCTTGGCTTTATATATCTTGTGGAAAGGACGAAACACCGATAACTTCGTATAGCATACAT
TATACGAAGTTATGGTACCGATGCAGCTAGCCCGCGGATCTGCCGGTCTCCCTATAGTGAGTCGTATTAA
TTTCGATAAGCCAGGTTAACCTGCATTAATGAATCGGCCAACGCGCGGGGAGAGGCGGTTTGCGTATTGG
GCGCTCTTCCGCTTCCTCGCTCACTGACTCGCTGCGCTCGGTCGTTCGGCTGCGGCGAGCGGTATCAGCT
CACTCAAAGGCGGTAATACGGTTATCCACAGAATCAGGGGATAACGCAGGAAAGAACATGTGAGCAAAAG
GCCAGCAAAAGGCCAGGAACCGTAAAAAGGCCGCGTTGCTGGCGTTTTTCCATAGGCTCCGCCCCCCTGA
CGAGCATCACAAAAATCGACGCTCAAGTCAGAGGTGGCGAAACCCGACAGGACTATAAAGATACCAGGCG
TTTCCCCCTGGAAGCTCCCTCGTGCGCTCTCCTGTTCCGACCCTGCCGCTTACCGGATACCTGTCCGCCT
TTCTCCCTTCGGGAAGCGTGGCGCTTTCTCATAGCTCACGCTGTAGGTATCTCAGTTCGGTGTAGGTCGT
TCGCTCCAAGCTGGGCTGTGTGCACGAACCCCCCGTTCAGCCCGACCGCTGCGCCTTATCCGGTAACTAT
CGTCTTGAGTCCAACCCGGTAAGACACGACTTATCGCCACTGGCAGCAGCCACTGGTAACAGGATTAGCA
GAGCGAGGTATGTAGGCGGTGCTACAGAGTTCTTGAAGTGGTGGCCTAACTACGGCTACACTAGAAGAAC
AGTATTTGGTATCTGCGCTCTGCTGAAGCCAGTTACCTTCGGAAAAAGAGTTGGTAGCTCTTGATCCGGC
AAACAAACCACCGCTGGTAGCGGTGGTTTTTTTGTTTGCAAGCAGCAGATTACGCGCAGAAAAAAAGGAT
CTCAAGAAGATCCTTTGATCTTTTCTACGGGGTCTGACGCTCAGTGGAACGAAAACTCACGTTAAGGGAT
TTTGGTCATGAGATTATCAAAAAGGATCTTCACCTAGATCCTTTTAAATTAAAAATGAAGTTTTAAATCA
ATCTAAAGTATATATGAGTAAACTTGGTCTGACAGTTACCAATGCTTAATCAGTGAGGCACCTATCTCAG
CGATCTGTCTATTTCGTTCATCCATAGTTGCCTGACTCCCCGTCGTGTAGATAACTACGATACGGGAGGG
CTTACCATCTGGCCCCAGTGCTGCAATGATACCGCGAGACCCACGCTCACCGGCTCCAGATTTATCAGCA
ATAAACCAGCCAGCCGGAAGGGCCGAGCGCAGAAGTGGTCCTGCAACTTTATCCGCCTCCATCCAGTCTA
TTAATTGTTGCCGGGAAGCTAGAGTAAGTAGTTCGCCAGTTAATAGTTTGCGCAACGTTGTTGCCATTGC
TACAGGCATCGTGGTGTCACGCTCGTCGTTTGGTATGGCTTCATTCAGCTCCGGTTCCCAACGATCAAGG
CGAGTTACATGATCCCCCATGTTGTGCAAAAAAGCGGTTAGCTCCTTCGGTCCTCCGATCGTTGTCAGAA
GTAAGTTGGCCGCAGTGTTATCACTCATGGTTATGGCAGCACTGCATAATTCTCTTACTGTCATGCCATC
CGTAAGATGCTTTTCTGTGACTGGTGAGTACTCAACCAAGTCATTCTGAGAATAGTGTATGCGGCGACCG
AGTTGCTCTTGCCCGGCGTCAATACGGGATAATACCGCGCCACATAGCAGAACTTTAAAAGTGCTCATCA
TTGGAAAACGTTCTTCGGGGCGAAAACTCTCAAGGATCTTACCGCTGTTGAGATCCAGTTCGATGTAACC
CACTCGTGCACCCAACTGATCTTCAGCATCTTTTACTTTCACCAGCGTTTCTGGGTGAGCAAAAACAGGA
AGGCAAAATGCCGCAAAAAAGGGAATAAGGGCGACACGGAAATGTTGAATACTCATACTCTTCCTTTTTC
AATATTATTGAAGCATTTATCAGGGTTATTGTCTCATGAGCGGATACATATTTGAATGTATTTAGAAAAA
TAAACAAATAGGGGTTCCGCGCACATTTCCCCGAAAAGTGCCACCTGACGTCTAAGAAACCATTATTATC
ATGACATTAACCTATAAAAATAGGCGTATCACGAGGCCCTTTCGTCTCGCGCGTTTCGGTGATGACGGTG
AAAACCTCTGACACATGCAGCTCCCGGAGACGGTCACAGCTTGTCTGTAAGCGGATGCCGGGAGCAGACA
AGCCCGTCAGGGCGCGTCAGCGGGTGTTGGCGGGTGTCGGGGCTGGCTTAACTATGCGGCATCAGAGCAG
ATTGTACTGAGAGTGCACCATATGGACATATTGTCGTTAGAACGCGGCTACAATTAATACATAACCTTAT
GTATCATACACATACG
Features (pLannotate 1.2.2; 13 found; start..end, strand, type, name):
      1..19      +  promoter       SP6 promoter: promoter for bacteriophage SP6 RNA polymerase
     81..1022    +  CDS            miRFP670: miRFP670 is a basic (constitutively fluorescent) near ir fluorescent protein published in 2016, derived from Rhodopseudomonas palustris. It has low acid sensitivity. It requires the cofactor biliverdin for fluorescence.
   1032..1153    +  polyA_signal   SV40 poly(A) signal: SV40 polyadenylation signal
   1160..1193    +  protein_bind   loxP: Cre-mediated recombination occurs in the 8-bp core sequence (GCATACAT). Cre recombinase
   1200..1440    +  promoter       U6 promoter: RNA polymerase III promoter for human U6 snRNA
   1450..1483    +  protein_bind   loxP: Cre-mediated recombination occurs in the 8-bp core sequence (GCATACAT). Cre recombinase
   1521..1539    -  promoter       T7 promoter: promoter for bacteriophage T7 RNA polymerase
   1561..1614    -  CDS            lacI (fragment): lac repressor; lacI; The lac repressor binds to the lac operator to inhibit transcription in E. coli. This inhibition can be relieved by adding lactose or isopropyl-β-D-thiogalactopyranoside (IPTG).
   1797..2385    -  rep_origin     ori: high-copy-number ColE1/pMB1/pBR322/pUC origin of replication
   2556..3416    -  CDS            AmpR: β-lactamase; bla; confers resistance to ampicillin, carbenicillin, and related antibiotics
   3417..3521    -  promoter       AmpR promoter: bla
   3616..3651    +  CDS            rop (fragment): Rop protein, which maintains plasmids at low copy number; rop
   3753..3804    +  misc_feature   bom (fragment): basis of mobility region from pBR322
