[The description below was written by a language model from this plasmid's Addgene catalogue record and pLannotate feature annotations shown in this document.]
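Description:
pMaCTag-15 is a 3,866 bp PCR-template plasmid built on the pFA6a backbone. It is not an expression vector. Instead, it supplies the cassette that is amplified for C-terminal tagging of endogenous mammalian genes with the near-infrared fluorescent protein miRFP670. It is maintained in E. coli as a high-copy plasmid through a ColE1/pUC-type origin and selected with ampicillin via the bla gene and its promoter. Short fragments annotated as lacI, rop and bom are backbone remnants with no functional role. SP6 and T7 phage promoters flank the cassette region and serve mainly as sequencing landmarks.

The cassette begins with a promoterless miRFP670 coding sequence, followed by an SV40 polyadenylation signal and then a human U6 RNA polymerase III promoter flanked by two loxP sites. The catalogue lists the insert species as human, but the annotation notes that miRFP670 derives from Rhodopseudomonas palustris and needs biliverdin as a cofactor. In the CRISPR-Cas12a-assisted PCR tagging approach named in the associated publication, gene-specific tagging oligos (called M1 and M2 in the record) amplify this region. The reporter has no promoter of its own, so it is expressed only once it is fused in frame to the 3′ end of a target gene. The U6 promoter at the downstream end of the cassette is positioned to drive a guide RNA presumably supplied by the reverse oligo, although the record does not spell this out. The loxP sites should allow Cre-mediated removal of the U6 element after integration. This variant carries no mammalian selection marker, in line with its "without selection" designation. The depositor and sequencing-derived records carry the same features and differ only in their start coordinate.
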