Addgene plasmid #119994: pMaCTag-15
Purpose: Template for C-terminal PCR tagging of mammalian genes (without selection) with miRFP670
Depositing lab: Michael Knop. Depositing organization: Universitaet Heidelberg. Publication: CRISPR-Cas12a-assisted PCR tagging of mammalian genes. Fueller J, Herbst K, Meurer M, Gubicza K, Kurtulmus B, Knopf JD, Kirrmaier D, Buchmuller BC, Pereira G, Lemberg MK, Knop M. J Cell Biol. 2020 Jun 1;219(6). pii: 151766. doi: 10.1083/jcb.201910210. PubMed 32406907.
Backbone
  Vector backbone: pFA6a
  Backbone size w/o insert (bp): 2412
  Vector type: PCR Template
Growth in bacteria
  Bacterial resistance: Ampicillin, 100 μg/mL
  Growth temperature: 37°C
  Growth strain: DH5alpha
  Copy number: High Copy
Gene/Insert
  Gene/Insert name: miRFP670
  Species: H. sapiens (human)
  Promoter: None
  Tag / fusion protein: miRFP670 (C terminal on backbone)
  Cloning method: Restriction Enzyme; 5′ cloning site BamHI (destroyed during cloning); 3′ cloning site SpeI (not destroyed)
  Sequencing primers: 5′ SP6; 3′ AAACCACAACTAGAATGCAGTG
Terms and licenses: Academic/Nonprofit Terms; Industry Terms: Not Available to Industry
Depositor comments: Template plasmid for C-terminal PCR tagging of mammalian genes. For M1 and M2 tagging oligo design please visit www.pcr-tagging.com Please visit https://www.biorxiv.org/content/early/2018/11/20/473876 for BioRxiv preprint
How to cite: pMaCTag-15 was a gift from Michael Knop (Addgene plasmid # 119994 ; http://n2t.net/addgene:119994 ; RRID:Addgene_119994)
